Addgene plasmid #213188: AVPR2-DuET
Purpose: The DuET construct encodes the named human GPCR engineered with a cleaved hemagglutinin signal peptide, a 5' FLAG and a 3' 1D4 epitope tag optimized for expression in mammalian cells and proteomics studies.
Depositing lab: Thomas Sakmar. Depositing organization: Rockefeller University. Publication: Multiplexed selectivity screening of anti-GPCR antibodies. Dahl L, Kotliar IB, Bendes A, Dodig-Crnkovic T, Fromm S, Elofsson A, Uhlen M, Sakmar TP, Schwenk JM. Sci Adv. 2023 May 3;9(18):eadf9297. doi: 10.1126/sciadv.adf9297. Epub 2023 May 3. PubMed 37134173.
Backbone
  Vector backbone: pcDNA 3.1 (+)
  Vector type: Mammalian Expression
Growth in bacteria
  Bacterial resistance: Ampicillin, 100 μg/mL
  Growth temperature: 37°C
  Growth strain: DH5alpha
  Copy number: High Copy
Gene/Insert
  Gene/Insert name: AVPR2 (alt names: Arginine vasopressin receptor 2; DIR, DIR3, V2R)
  Species: H. sapiens (human)
  Entrez Gene: AVPR2 (a.k.a. ADHR, DI1, DIR, DIR3, NDI, NDI1, V2R)
  Promoter: CMV, T7
  Tag / fusion protein: FLAG (N terminal on insert); 1D4 (C terminal on insert)
  Cloning method: Gibson Cloning
Terms and licenses: Academic/Nonprofit Terms; Industry Terms: Not Available to Industry
Depositor comments: Class: A, Family: Vassopressin and oxytocin. Ensembl ID: ENSG00000126895, Uniprot ID: P30518
How to cite: AVPR2-DuET was a gift from Thomas Sakmar (Addgene plasmid # 213188 ; http://n2t.net/addgene:213188 ; RRID:Addgene_213188)
