[The description below was written by a language model from this plasmid's Addgene catalogue record and pLannotate feature annotations shown in this document.]
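Description:
AVPR2-DuET is a mammalian expression plasmid built on the pcDNA 3.1 (+) backbone that carries the human arginine vasopressin receptor 2 (AVPR2, also called V2R), a class A GPCR of the vasopressin and oxytocin family that couples to adenylate cyclase and takes part in renal water reabsorption. The 6,653 nt plasmid is maintained in E. coli at high copy through a ColE1/pUC-type origin and selected with ampicillin via the β-lactamase gene. An f1 origin is also present, along with short remnants of lac regulatory sequence and other backbone fragments that play no evident functional role.

The receptor coding sequence was inserted by Gibson cloning downstream of the CMV immediate early enhancer and promoter, which drive strong constitutive transcription in mammalian cells, and is followed by the bovine growth hormone polyadenylation signal. A T7 promoter between the CMV promoter and the insert allows in vitro transcription. According to the catalogue entry, the "DuET" design places a cleavable hemagglutinin signal peptide and a FLAG epitope at the N terminus and a 1D4 epitope at the C terminus. The automated annotation detects a FLAG-like segment just upstream of the AVPR2 open reading frame but does not annotate the signal peptide or the 1D4 tag. A separate SV40 promoter–neo–SV40 poly(A) cassette provides neomycin phosphotransferase, which can be used for G418 selection of stably transfected cells.

The two tags allow capture and detection of the receptor from either end. The construct is intended for expression in mammalian cells and proteomics studies, and the associated work concerns multiplexed selectivity screening of anti-GPCR antibodies.
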