Features (pLannotate 1.2.2; 21 found; start..end, strand, type, name):
     75..91      -  protein_bind   lac operator: The lac repressor binds to the lac operator to inhibit transcription in E. coli. This inhibition can be relieved by adding lactose or isopropyl-β-D-thiogalactopyranoside (IPTG). lac repressor encoded by lacI
     99..129     -  promoter       lac promoter: promoter for the E. coli lac operon
    144..165     -  protein_bind   CAP binding site: CAP binding activates transcription in the presence of cAMP. E. coli catabolite activator protein
    178..270     -  CDS            lacI (fragment): lac repressor; lacI; The lac repressor binds to the lac operator to inhibit transcription in E. coli. This inhibition can be relieved by adding lactose or isopropyl-β-D-thiogalactopyranoside (IPTG).
    453..1041    -  rep_origin     ori: high-copy-number ColE1/pMB1/pBR322/pUC origin of replication
   1212..2072    -  CDS            AmpR: β-lactamase; bla; confers resistance to ampicillin, carbenicillin, and related antibiotics
   2073..2177    -  promoter       AmpR promoter: bla
   2236..2288    -  misc_feature   bom (fragment): basis of mobility region from pBR322
   2443..2822    +  enhancer       CMV enhancer: human cytomegalovirus immediate early enhancer
   2823..3026    +  promoter       CMV promoter: human cytomegalovirus (CMV) immediate early promoter
   3022..3055    +  LTR            5' LTR (truncated) (fragment): truncated 5' long terminal repeat (LTR) from HIV-1
   3071..3089    +  promoter       T7 promoter: promoter for bacteriophage T7 RNA polymerase
   3182..3202    +  CDS            3xFLAG (fragment): three tandem FLAG® epitope tags
   3215..4327    +  CDS            AVPR2: V2R_HUMAN - Also known as ADHR, DIR, DIR3, V2R. Experimental evidence at protein level: Swiss-Prot protein existence level 1. Receptor for arginine vasopressin. The activity of this receptor is mediated by G proteins which activate adenylate cyclase. Involved in renal water reabsorption. From Homo sapiens (Human).
   4458..4682    +  polyA_signal   bGH poly(A) signal: bovine growth hormone polyadenylation signal
   4686..4707    +  promoter       SV40 promoter (fragment): SV40 enhancer and early promoter
   4728..5156    +  rep_origin     f1 ori (sequence partly withheld): f1 bacteriophage origin of replication; arrow indicates direction of (+) strand synthesis
   5170..5499    +  promoter       SV40 promoter: SV40 enhancer and early promoter
   5566..6357    +  CDS            neo: KKA2_KLEPN - Also known as kan, nptII. Experimental evidence at protein level: Swiss-Prot protein existence level 1. Resistance to kanamycin, neomycin, paromomycin, ribostamycin, butirosin and gentamicin B. From Klebsiella pneumoniae.
   6381..6539    +  CDS            ble (fragment): BLE_KLEPN - Experimental evidence at protein level: Swiss-Prot protein existence level 1. Binding protein with a strong affinity to the bleomycin family of antibiotics. Binds to CL990; an antimitotic-antibiotic compound. From Klebsiella pneumoniae.
   6534..2       +  polyA_signal   SV40 poly(A) signal (across the origin): SV40 polyadenylation signal
>Addgene plasmid #213188 | AVPR2-DuET | addgene full sequence | sequence record 430753 | Addgene NGS Result
TATCATGTCTGTATACCGTCGACCTCTAGCTAGAGCTTGGCGTAATCATGGTCATAGCTGTTTCCTGTGT
GAAATTGTTATCCGCTCACAATTCCACACAACATACGAGCCGGAAGCATAAAGTGTAAAGCCTGGGGTGC
CTAATGAGTGAGCTAACTCACATTAATTGCGTTGCGCTCACTGCCCGCTTTCCAGTCGGGAAACCTGTCG
TGCCAGCTGCATTAATGAATCGGCCAACGCGCGGGGAGAGGCGGTTTGCGTATTGGGCGCTCTTCCGCTT
CCTCGCTCACTGACTCGCTGCGCTCGGTCGTTCGGCTGCGGCGAGCGGTATCAGCTCACTCAAAGGCGGT
AATACGGTTATCCACAGAATCAGGGGATAACGCAGGAAAGAACATGTGAGCAAAAGGCCAGCAAAAGGCC
AGGAACCGTAAAAAGGCCGCGTTGCTGGCGTTTTTCCATAGGCTCCGCCCCCCTGACGAGCATCACAAAA
ATCGACGCTCAAGTCAGAGGTGGCGAAACCCGACAGGACTATAAAGATACCAGGCGTTTCCCCCTGGAAG
CTCCCTCGTGCGCTCTCCTGTTCCGACCCTGCCGCTTACCGGATACCTGTCCGCCTTTCTCCCTTCGGGA
AGCGTGGCGCTTTCTCATAGCTCACGCTGTAGGTATCTCAGTTCGGTGTAGGTCGTTCGCTCCAAGCTGG
GCTGTGTGCACGAACCCCCCGTTCAGCCCGACCGCTGCGCCTTATCCGGTAACTATCGTCTTGAGTCCAA
CCCGGTAAGACACGACTTATCGCCACTGGCAGCAGCCACTGGTAACAGGATTAGCAGAGCGAGGTATGTA
GGCGGTGCTACAGAGTTCTTGAAGTGGTGGCCTAACTACGGCTACACTAGAAGAACGGTATTTGGTATCT
GCGCTCTGCTGAAGCCAGTTACCTTCGGAAAAAGAGTTGGTAGCTCTTGATCCGGCAAACAAACCACCGC
TGGTAGCGGTGGTTTTTTTGTTTGCAAGCAGCAGATTACGCGCAGAAAAAAAGGATCTCAAGAAGATCCT
TTGATCTTTTCTACGGGGTCTGACGCTCAGTGGAACGAAAACTCACGTTAAGGGATTTTGGTCATGAGAT
TATCAAAAAGGATCTTCACCTAGATCCTTTTAAATTAAAAATGAAGTTTTAAATCAATCTAAAGTATATA
TGAGTAAACTTGGTCTGACAGTTACCAATGCTTAATCAGTGAGGCACCTATCTCAGCGATCTGTCTATTT
CGTTCATCCATAGTTGCCTGACTCCCCGTCGTGTAGATAACTACGATACGGGAGGGCTTACCATCTGGCC
CCAGTGCTGCAATGATACCGCGAGACCCACGCTCACCGGCTCCAGATTTATCAGCAATAAACCAGCCAGC
CGGAAGGGCCGAGCGCAGAAGTGGTCCTGCAACTTTATCCGCCTCCATCCAGTCTATTAATTGTTGCCGG
GAAGCTAGAGTAAGTAGTTCGCCAGTTAATAGTTTGCGCAACGTTGTTGCCATTGCTACAGGCATCGTGG
TGTCACGCTCGTCGTTTGGTATGGCTTCATTCAGCTCCGGTTCCCAACGATCAAGGCGAGTTACATGATC
CCCCATGTTGTGCAAAAAAGCGGTTAGCTCCTTCGGTCCTCCGATCGTTGTCAGAAGTAAGTTGGCCGCA
GTGTTATCACTCATGGTTATGGCAGCACTGCATAATTCTCTTACTGTCATGCCATCCGTAAGATGCTTTT
CTGTGACTGGTGAGTACTCAACCAAGTCATTCTGAGAATAGTGTATGCGGCGACCGAGTTGCTCTTGCCC
GGCGTCAATACGGGATAATACCGCGCCACATAGCAGAACTTTAAAAGTGCTCATCATTGGAAAACGTTCT
TCGGGGCGAAAACTCTCAAGGATCTTACCGCTGTTGAGATCCAGTTCGATGTAACCCACTCGTGCACCCA
ACTGATCTTCAGCATCTTTTACTTTCACCAGCGTTTCTGGGTGAGCAAAAACAGGAAGGCAAAATGCCGC
AAAAAAGGGAATAAGGGCGACACGGAAATGTTGAATACTCATACTCTTCCTTTTTCAATATTATTGAAGC
ATTTATCAGGGTTATTGTCTCATGAGCGGATACATATTTGAATGTATTTAGAAAAATAAACAAATAGGGG
TTCCGCGCACATTTCCCCGAAAAGTGCCACCTGACGTCGACGGATCGGGAGATCTCCCGATCCCCTATGG
TGCACTCTCAGTACAATCTGCTCTGATGCCGCATAGTTAAGCCAGTATCTGCTCCCTGCTTGTGTGTTGG
AGGTCGCTGAGTAGTGCGCGAGCAAAATTTAAGCTACAACAAGGCAAGGCTTGACCGACATTTGCATGAA
GAATCTGCTTAGGGTTAGGCGTTTTGCGCTGCTTCGCGATGTACGGGCCAGATATACGCGTTGACATTGA
TTATTGACTAGTTATTAATAGTAATCAATTACGGGGTCATTAGTTCATAGCCCATATATGGAGTTCCGCG
TTACATAACTTACGGTAAATGGCCCGCCTGGCTGACCGCCCAACGACCCCCGCCCATTGACGTCAATAAT
GACGTATGTTCCCATAGTAACGCCAATAGGGACTTTCCATTGACGTCAATGGGTGGAGTATTTACGGTAA
ACTGCCCACTTGGCAGTACATCAAGTGTATCATATGCCAAGTACGCCCCCTATTGACGTCAATGACGGTA
AATGGCCCGCCTGGCATTATGCCCAGTACATGACCTTATGGGACTTTCCTACTTGGCAGTACATCTACGT
ATTAGTCATCGCTATTACCATGGTGATGCGGTTTTGGCAGTACATCAATGGGCGTGGATAGCGGTTTGAC
TCACGGGGATTTCCAAGTCTCCACCCCATTGACGTCAATGGGAGTTTGTTTTGGCACCAAAATCAACGGG
ACTTTCCAAAATGTCGTAACAACTCCGCCCCATTGACGCAAATGGGCGGTAGGCGTGTACGGTGGGAGGT
CTATATAAGCAGAGCTCTCTGGCTAACTAGAGAACCCACTGCTTACTGGCTTATCGAAATTAATACGACT
CACTATAGGGAGACCCAAGCTGGCTAGCGTTTAAACTTAAGCTTAGCGCCACCATGAAGACGATCATCGC
CCTGAGCTACATCTTCTGCCTGGTATTCGCCGACTACAAGGACGATGATGACGCCAGCATCGATATGCTC
ATGGCCTCTACCACAAGCGCTGTGCCCGGACATCCATCTCTTCCAAGTCTTCCCTCCAACAGCTCACAGG
AGAGGCCTCTGGATACCCGGGACCCACTTCTTGCAAGAGCGGAGCTCGCCTTGCTCTCCATCGTTTTCGT
TGCCGTCGCGTTGAGCAATGGTCTGGTGCTGGCCGCCCTGGCGCGACGAGGCCGCCGAGGCCACTGGGCG
CCTATTCATGTCTTTATCGGCCATCTCTGTCTTGCAGACCTGGCCGTGGCGCTGTTTCAGGTGCTCCCTC
AACTGGCTTGGAAAGCCACCGATAGATTCCGGGGGCCAGACGCACTGTGTCGGGCCGTGAAATACCTGCA
GATGGTGGGAATGTATGCCAGTTCATATATGATACTTGCTATGACCTTGGACAGACACAGGGCTATCTGT
CGCCCCATGCTGGCGTATAGGCACGGTTCCGGAGCCCATTGGAACAGGCCAGTTCTGGTTGCGTGGGCTT
TTTCCCTGCTTCTGAGCTTGCCCCAGTTGTTTATTTTCGCACAGAGAAATGTGGAGGGCGGATCTGGCGT
GACCGATTGCTGGGCTTGCTTCGCTGAGCCATGGGGCAGAAGGACCTACGTGACGTGGATTGCTCTCATG
GTGTTCGTTGCTCCCACCCTGGGGATCGCCGCATGCCAGGTCCTGATATTCAGAGAAATACACGCCTCCT
TGGTTCCTGGGCCAAGCGAGCGCCCTGGTGGAAGAAGACGGGGTCGAAGGACTGGCTCTCCAGGCGAAGG
CGCCCACGTATCAGCTGCGGTAGCTAAGACCGTACGCATGACACTGGTCATCGTCGTCGTTTACGTTCTT
TGCTGGGCCCCGTTTTTTTTGGTGCAGCTCTGGGCGGCCTGGGACCCCGAAGCACCCCTGGAAGGTGCTC
CATTCGTTCTGCTCATGCTTCTCGCTTCACTGAATAGCTGTACCAATCCTTGGATTTACGCCTCTTTCTC
CTCCAGTGTTAGCTCCGAGCTGCGGAGTCTTCTCTGTTGCGCCCGGGGCAGGACCCCCCCAAGCCTGGGT
CCACAGGACGAATCCTGCACTACCGCCTCCAGTTCCCTGGCCAAAGACACCTCTTCTATCGATACCGGTG
GACGCACCGGTGAATTCGATGAGGCCAGCACCACCGTGTCTAAGACCGAGACTTCTCAGGTGGCCCCTGC
CTAACTCGAGTCTAGAGGGCCCGTTTAAACCCGCTGATCAGCCTCGACTGTGCCTTCTAGTTGCCAGCCA
TCTGTTGTTTGCCCCTCCCCCGTGCCTTCCTTGACCCTGGAAGGTGCCACTCCCACTGTCCTTTCCTAAT
AAAATGAGGAAATTGCATCGCATTGTCTGAGTAGGTGTCATTCTATTCTGGGGGGTGGGGTGGGGCAGGA
CAGCAAGGGGGAGGATTGGGAAGACAATAGCAGGCATGCTGGGGATGCGGTGGGCTCTATGGCTTCTGAG
GCGGAAAGAACCAGCTGGGGCTCTAGGGGGTATCCCC
[124 nt withheld, positions 4728-4851]
C
[91 nt withheld, positions 4853-4943]
A
[49 nt withheld, positions 4945-4993]
CCTTTGACGTTGGAGTCCACGTTCTTT
[37 nt withheld, positions 5021-5057]
ACCCTATCTCGGTCTATTCTTTTGATTTATAAGGGATTTTGCCGATTTCGGCCTATTGGTTAAAAAATGA
GCTGATTTAACAAAAATTTAACGCGAATTAATTCTGTGGAATGTGTGTCAGTTAGGGTGTGGAAAGTCCC
CAGGCTCCCCAGCAGGCAGAAGTATGCAAAGCATGCATCTCAATTAGTCAGCAACCAGGTGTGGAAAGTC
CCCAGGCTCCCCAGCAGGCAGAAGTATGCAAAGCATGCATCTCAATTAGTCAGCAACCATAGTCCCGCCC
CTAACTCCGCCCATCCCGCCCCTAACTCCGCCCAGTTCCGCCCATTCTCCGCCCCATGGCTGACTAATTT
TTTTTATTTATGCAGAGGCCGAGGCCGCCTCTGCCTCTGAGCTATTCCAGAAGTAGTGAGGAGGCTTTTT
TGGAGGCCTAGGCTTTTGCAAAAAGCTCCCGGGAGCTTGTATATCCATTTTCGGATCTGATCAAGAGACA
GGATGAGGATCGTTTCGCATGATTGAACAAGATGGATTGCACGCAGGTTCTCCGGCCGCTTGGGTGGAGA
GGCTATTCGGCTATGACTGGGCACAACAGACAATCGGCTGCTCTGATGCCGCCGTGTTCCGGCTGTCAGC
GCAGGGGCGCCCGGTTCTTTTTGTCAAGACCGACCTGTCCGGTGCCCTGAATGAACTGCAGGACGAGGCA
GCGCGGCTATCGTGGCTGGCCACGACGGGCGTTCCTTGCGCAGCTGTGCTCGACGTTGTCACTGAAGCGG
GAAGGGACTGGCTGCTATTGGGCGAAGTGCCGGGGCAGGATCTCCTGTCATCTCACCTTGCTCCTGCCGA
GAAAGTATCCATCATGGCTGATGCAATGCGGCGGCTGCATACGCTTGATCCGGCTACCTGCCCATTCGAC
CACCAAGCGAAACATCGCATCGAGCGAGCACGTACTCGGATGGAAGCCGGTCTTGTCGATCAGGATGATC
TGGACGAAGAGCATCAGGGGCTCGCGCCAGCCGAACTGTTCGCCAGGCTCAAGGCGCGCATGCCCGACGG
CGAGGATCTCGTCGTGACCCATGGCGATGCCTGCTTGCCGAATATCATGGTGGAAAATGGCCGCTTTTCT
GGATTCATCGACTGTGGCCGGCTGGGTGTGGCGGACCGCTATCAGGACATAGCGTTGGCTACCCGTGATA
TTGCTGAAGAGCTTGGCGGCGAATGGGCTGACCGCTTCCTCGTGCTTTACGGTATCGCCGCTCCCGATTC
GCAGCGCATCGCCTTCTATCGCCTTCTTGACGAGTTCTTCTGAGCGGGACTCTGGGGTTCGAAATGACCG
ACCAAGCGACGCCCAACCTGCCATCACGAGATTTCGATTCCACCGCCGCCTTCTATGAAAGGTTGGGCTT
CGGAATCGTTTTCCGGGACGCCGGCTGGATGATCCTCCAGCGCGGGGATCTCATGCTGGAGTTCTTCGCC
CACCCCAACTTGTTTATTGCAGCTTATAATGGTTACAAATAAAGCAATAGCATCACAAATTTCACAAATA
AAGCATTTTTTTCACTGCATTCTAGTTGTGGTTTGTCCAAACTCATCAATGTATCT
